Addgene plasmid #242586: pMEF2c-AHF-DreERT2 (JDW 196)
Purpose: The Mef2c anterior heart field promoter driving expression of a tamoxifen inducible Dre recombinase.
Depositing lab: Joshua Wythe. Depositing organization: University of Virginia. Publication: MultiSite Assembly of Gateway Induced Clones (MAGIC): a flexible cloning toolbox for use in vertebrate model systems. Gillespie WB 3rd, Zhang Y, Ruiz OE, Cerda J 3rd, Ortiz-Guzman J, Sherman M, Turner WD, Largoza G, Mosser LE, Fujimoto E, Chien CB, Kwan KM, Arenkiel BR, Devine WP, Wythe JD. Development. 2025 Nov 15;152(22):dev204308. doi: 10.1242/dev.204308. Epub 2025 Nov 13. PubMed 41230856.
Backbone
  Vector backbone: pCAGGS
  Vector type: Mammalian Expression
Growth in bacteria
  Bacterial resistance: Ampicillin, 100 μg/mL
  Growth temperature: 37°C
  Growth strain: NEB Stable
  Copy number: High Copy
Gene/Insert
  Gene/Insert name: DreERT2
  Species: Synthetic
  Promoter: mouse Mef2c
  Cloning method: Gateway Cloning
Terms and licenses: Academic/Nonprofit Terms; Industry Terms: Not Available to Industry
Depositor comments: Please visit https://doi.org/10.1101/2024.07.13.603267 for bioRxiv preprint.
How to cite: pMEF2c-AHF-DreERT2 (JDW 196) was a gift from Joshua Wythe (Addgene plasmid # 242586 ; http://n2t.net/addgene:242586 ; RRID:Addgene_242586)
