[The description below was written by a language model from this plasmid's Addgene catalogue record and pLannotate feature annotations shown in this document.]
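Description:
pMEF2c-AHF-DreERT2 (JDW 196) is a mammalian expression plasmid of about 9.3 kb, built on a pCAGGS-derived backbone by Gateway cloning. It places a tamoxifen-inducible Dre recombinase under control of the mouse Mef2c anterior heart field (AHF) regulatory region. It is maintained in E. coli through a high-copy ColE1/pUC-type origin and selected with ampicillin via the bla gene and its promoter. The backbone also retains an SV40 origin and SV40 polyadenylation signal, along with leftover lac promoter/operator and lacI fragments that have no evident role in the payload.

In the feature table, only very short remnants of the CMV enhancer and chicken β-actin promoter are detected. They flank a roughly 3.3 kb unannotated stretch, consistent with the CAG promoter having been largely replaced by the Mef2c-AHF sequence, although the annotation does not label that region directly. A fragment of the rabbit β-globin intron lies upstream of the attB1 site. Between attB1 and attB2 sits the DreERT2 open reading frame. The Dre portion is not annotated but would occupy the roughly 1.1 kb gap before the annotated ERT2 domain, the mutated human estrogen receptor ligand-binding domain. The rabbit β-globin poly(A) signal terminates the transcript.

ERT2 fusion generally keeps a recombinase inactive until 4-hydroxytamoxifen binds, and Dre acts on rox sites rather than loxP, so it can be used alongside Cre-based systems. The construct therefore offers temporally controlled, rox-dependent recombination restricted to cells where the Mef2c-AHF element is active. It belongs to a modular Gateway toolkit for vertebrate model systems. The record does not specify particular downstream applications.
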