Features (pLannotate 1.2.2; 19 found; start..end, strand, type, name):
    260..364     -  promoter       AmpR promoter: bla
    395..412     +  enhancer       CMV enhancer (fragment): human cytomegalovirus immediate early enhancer
   3669..3687    +  promoter       chicken β-actin promoter (fragment): contains a 21-bp deletion relative to the standard chicken β-actin promoter
   4397..4437    +  intron         β-globin intron (fragment): intron from rabbit β-globin gene
   4504..4528    +  protein_bind   attB1: mutant version of attB; recombination site for the Gateway® BP reaction BP Clonase™
   5618..6553    +  CDS            ERT2: mutated ligand-binding domain of the human estrogen receptor (Feil et al., 1997)
   6580..6604    -  protein_bind   attB2: mutant version of attB; recombination site for the Gateway® BP reaction BP Clonase™
   6619..6690    +  CDS            HBB (fragment): HBB_PONPY - Experimental evidence at transcript level: Swiss-Prot protein existence level 2. Involved in oxygen transport from the lung to the various peripheral tissues. From Pongo pygmaeus (Bornean orangutan).
   6761..6816    +  polyA_signal   β-globin poly(A) signal: rabbit β-globin polyadenylation signal (Gil and Proudfoot, 1987)
   7201..7217    -  protein_bind   lac operator: The lac repressor binds to the lac operator to inhibit transcription in E. coli. This inhibition can be relieved by adding lactose or isopropyl-β-D-thiogalactopyranoside (IPTG). lac repressor encoded by lacI
   7225..7255    -  promoter       lac promoter: promoter for the E. coli lac operon
   7270..7291    -  protein_bind   CAP binding site: CAP binding activates transcription in the presence of cAMP. E. coli catabolite activator protein
   7304..7343    -  CDS            lacI (fragment): lac repressor; lacI; The lac repressor binds to the lac operator to inhibit transcription in E. coli. This inhibition can be relieved by adding lactose or isopropyl-β-D-thiogalactopyranoside (IPTG).
   7350..7372    +  promoter       SV40 promoter (fragment): SV40 enhancer and early promoter
   7396..7531    +  rep_origin     SV40 ori: SV40 origin of replication
   7551..7685    +  polyA_signal   SV40 poly(A) signal: SV40 polyadenylation signal
   7687..7741    -  CDS            lacI (fragment): lac repressor; lacI; The lac repressor binds to the lac operator to inhibit transcription in E. coli. This inhibition can be relieved by adding lactose or isopropyl-β-D-thiogalactopyranoside (IPTG).
   7924..8512    -  rep_origin     ori: high-copy-number ColE1/pMB1/pBR322/pUC origin of replication
   8683..259     -  CDS            AmpR (across the origin): β-lactamase; bla; confers resistance to ampicillin, carbenicillin, and related antibiotics
>Addgene plasmid #242586 | pMEF2c-AHF-DreERT2 (JDW 196) | addgene full sequence | sequence record 486493 | Addgene NGS Result
CTTGCCCGGCGTCAATACGGGATAATACCGCGCCACATAGCAGAACTTTAAAAGTGCTCATCATTGGAAA
ACGTTCTTCGGGGCGAAAACTCTCAAGGATCTTACCGCTGTTGAGATCCAGTTCGATGTAACCCACTCGT
GCACCCAACTGATCTTCAGCATCTTTTACTTTCACCAGCGTTTCTGGGTGAGCAAAAACAGGAAGGCAAA
ATGCCGCAAAAAAGGGAATAAGGGCGACACGGAAATGTTGAATACTCATACTCTTCCTTTTTCAATATTA
TTGAAGCATTTATCAGGGTTATTGTCTCATGAGCGGATACATATTTGAATGTATTTAGAAAAATAAACAA
ATAGGGGTTCCGCGCACATTTCCCCGAAAAGTGCCACCTGGGTCGACATTGATTATTGACTATCGAGAGG
AAAGCCACCAGTTTCTTTGTCTTGAAGTATTTATTTAAAATGTTGGCATGTGTGACAGTGATACAGTTAA
ATGGCCATGCTCTTCTTTATGATATGTGCAGTGCTGTGGCATGGTGGTTGCTCAGAGCTCCTAAAACCTT
CCAAGGGCCACCTTTGCAAGTGCCTACTACAATTAAGCTGATTCCTAGGTGGCCATGTACATCATCATAG
GACAAACTACAAAGAGGTTAAAATATCTTTTACATTATGGAATTTGAATCTTACCATGTTTCTCGGATTT
TTATTTTTCTAAATTTTCATGTTCAATTATATTTATGATGAAAGTATTCTGGCTGAAGAACAAATACTAT
ACACTTGAATAATCTTGAGGGGTAGATTAATCTATATCCTTTCTTCATCTCAGGGTAGGTTGCTGTGGCA
ACCGCCCCAGCTCACTTTAAAATAATTTTTTAAAGCTCACTTCAAGAGCTACACCCAGCGTGGGCCAGGC
TTAAAAGCAGGCAGACCCAGTGCATAGGGCTTTCGTAGACTGCTGCTTTAATGTAGGGAGGCAGAAGAAA
GGGAGCTGAAGTAAGATGGCTCAAAACAGAAATTGGAATGTTAGCTTTGAGCTGAAACAATCAATCACCA
TGCTCTCTGTAACTTCAGGTGTCTAAATGCATTGTGAAATAAATCCTTGGATGAGATAACTAATGTTTAT
TTATATTTAAAATTAAGCACTTATAATAATTAATGAAAGGAATATTTGTAATTACACACATTCAGAGAGA
GAAGGGGAGGGGGGGAGAAGGAGAGAGAGGAAGTGAGTGAGTGATTGAGAGAGAGAGAGAGAGAGAGAGG
GAGGGAGGGAGAGGGAGGTAAGGAGAAAGGTGGTTTAATGGCAGGTCAATTCTAGCCATCACTTCATCTT
CTTTATTAAAGGAAAGTTTCCTTTTATTAAATCCTTAGCTTCACTCCCCACTGATATAAAAGATATAATA
ATTATGATTATTTTCAAGCATAGAACAAAATTGGAGAGCTCATGCAAACCAGGAAACCGAGGCCTAGAAA
GGATTTATCTATTAGGAAGACACTTTTAGTGTTTTCAATGTAAACTATCAAACCATAAGTAAAAAAGTTA
GTAGTGCTCTGCCACAGAGTCACATCTACAACCACAAATCCCAAACTGGATAGAGCATTCTAAGTCTCTC
AACATCTAGAACAAAATACTTCCTACACAAGAAAAATGAATACCATTAGGTAGCAAGGATCACCAGTTTA
GGTAAATAAAAGTAAAGAGATAATGTGTGTCTGGCATTACTTAAAGACAAATATAAAACACACTCTGGAT
TAACAATCTCATGGATTACTACTAAATTATTTACTTATTTATTTACTTATATATATATTTATTTATTTTC
CACTTCAGCTACAAGGTTTGTGAGGAAAACTAACACTAATCTTAACTTTGCTCACACATCATTAAGAAGC
TAAATATACAAAGGGGGAAAATCTTATCTTTTCAAAGGCCAGCTGTAATACATTCCAGACCCAAAGTTTC
AAATCATCCTCACCTGGACTGGACATACTTTTAAATGTTTACAATATTGTTGATAAATACGGGTTTGTTA
CAATACTTATTACTAAACAATTCTTTGACACCTGGTGGGGAAAAATAAAAGTTTCCTTTTGAAGGAAAAT
AAATCAAAACTGAAGTGTGCTGTGGTAAGTAGAAACTTTGTCTATAATTAAGGAGAAGAGCATGATTGAA
TTCATGTATTGGCTATATCAACTCTGTCATGTAACATAGGCCATTATAGTTCATTATACTAATTTAAAGC
ACTATGAGAATAAGTTCTCTTGGTCCTTCTTATAGTTTGCTCTGTGAGGATCTTTGTAAACCTTAAAAAT
AATCTAAATTTTTATTTATATCACCATATCTAGGTATGCCTTAGCATGCAGCATGTCTAAGCTCAGAGCT
TGTACCTCTAAACATGCCGTTCTGTTTATATAAACTCATGGTAGTCACACTTGCTATGTGAAAGAGGAGC
AAATACAATATAGCATAGATACCATTTTCAAAAGCAGAACAAACAAAAAACCCACCATGTCACAAAGCTT
GTGCTCTGTGACAGCTTGTCATGCTTTCCTGTAATAAAATCGCAGTACTAATTAATAGTCTCAGTGGTAA
GGAGCCAGAGGTTTGAAGATTGTTCCCATGTAGTTTAACTTGCCTGTAAAATCAACTTTCTGCTTTCAAA
TGAAGCCTTCCTTCGGAGGGTGCTTAAATGTTGAGTCCACTGCTCTGATAGAAGCTACTAACTTCAAACA
GCACAATGAGGCAGGAGGCTTTTTTGATGCACAATGCCCCTCTGCATTAAAATAGTACTCTGCAGGCCTA
CTGGAGAGCTTCCCGGGGAATTCAGCCAGTTACTGGGTTAAACATATACTTTCGAAAATATTTTTAATTA
GCTAGATATTTCTATGGGCTACTATTGTCTACTCTTGTATCTTCTACATTATAGTACTCTGTGAACTTTC
TCTTCCTCTAATCATAGTATTAAAAATTAAATGTTCATATTTTACACAAGCTACAGTACTCCTGGCATGC
AATCTTTCACTATTTTGAGAATGCATAGGGTTGACTTGTATATAGTTGATAGATTTAATCTTTAGCTTTT
TAGGTGTGGTCGGGATATCTAGTACCTTTTTTTTTTCTAAGTATCAATTCTTTGTTAACCTATATTTTTA
CTATGGAAAATTATTCGACAGCTTAAACCTTAACCTAAGAGTTCTTATCAGTGTCTGCTCCTGCTTCCTG
TGCAGCTGAAACTCTTCAGGATAAGTGAAGTCACCCGCTATCTATCGGTCAGGGGAGCCTAATGCATTTG
GGAAGTTGTTTTTGGTTTACTTGCTAATGACCTGGATAAAGTCCAGTAAGGTGTGGAGGGAAGGAGGGGG
CATTCTCCGAGGAAGCTGTCCTCTCAGTAAATTTGTCCAGATTGATTCGAAAGTTAATGGCCCGGGGATA
AAGTCGAGATTTCAAAAACTTGTAATTAATTTATTACTAACATTGGAGGATCCATTCGGCTCACTTTCTA
GCCTAGCCCTCCTGACTCTCAAGGCCAAAAGCTTTATACATTCTGGGCGGGCAGGAAGCGCACGCTGGGA
TCGAGGCTTGCAGACATCCTGGATCGTGGCTTTTACGCGTGAGTAACGGAGGCGCGCGCGGACCGGAGCA
AGGATGAAGTGGCTACTGAGAATCTAAAGGGGGCGGGGGGGGGGGGGAGTCACTAGAGCAGCTCTTAGGG
TCGCGCTCCTATTGGTCAGAAGGAAGATCTCGACTTCAGAAGGACTTTCCTGCTAGCTGGCTTGCAGCCT
CCCCGGGGGAGCGAGCGCGCAGGAGACTAGCGTCCTCTGTAGCGGCGGGGAGAGAGGCAGGGAGCCGCCG
CTCCCCGTGTTGTCTTCCCTTTCATGCAATAAAGAATTGTCATTAGGTTTGCGTATGGCATGTGCCATTA
CCCCACCGTAAAACTAAAATTAGCAAAATGTCAGGAATGGAAAGATCGATTCACCAAGATGCAATTATCA
TTTAAAAGTGCTTGATTGAGGTACTGATGTTCAGTGATTTATTCTGCATACCATATACATAATTAAAGTA
GTGTAGTGGAGTAATTTATCAATCTAGTTGAGACTGGAGGGGTGAGGAGGGAGCTGCAGTATGTTTGTTT
TATTAAAATGTTGCGAGGTTCTAGTCCCGCCCCCCTTTTGCAAGAGTGAAACTGATGATTTCCCCAGCTC
GGGAGGAGAGGCAACGGTTTGGGCTGGTTGGGATAGAGAAACGGAAAGGAAAAGGCAGCGCCAGGCAAAG
GCAAGAATAAAATGAATTGGGGGACGGGGGTAGCACCGGAGCGTACGTGCTGCTTAGAACCCCAGCCCCG
TGTGCTCCGTCTTGCTTGCCGCCCCCGCGTCCCCTCCCAGTCGAGGTCGACTAGAGCCTCTGCTAACCAT
GTTCATGCCTTCTTCTTTTTCCTACAGCTCCTGGGCAACGTGCTGGTTATTGTGCTGTCTCATCATTTTG
GCAAAGAATTCCTCGAGGATATCACAAGTTTGTACAAAAAAGCAGGCTGAATTCGTCGACGCCACCATGG
GTGCTAGCGAGCTGATCATCTCTGGCTCCTCTGGAGGATTCCTGAGGAACATCGGCAAGGAGTACCAGGA
GGCTGCTGAGAACTTCATGAGATTCATGAATGACCAGGGAGCCTACGCCCCTAACACCCTGAGAGACCTG
AGGCTGGTGTTCCACTCCTGGGCTAGATGGTGCCACGCTAGACAGCTGGCCTGGTTCCCTATCTCTCCTG
AGATGGCTAGGGAGTACTTCCTTCAGCTGCACGATGCTGACCTGGCCTCTACCACCATCGACAAGCACTA
CGCCATGCTGAACATGCTGCTGTCCCACTGTGGCCTGCCTCCTCTGTCTGATGACAAGTCTGTGAGCCTG
GCCATGAGGAGAATCCGGAGAGAGGCTGCCACCGAGAAGGGAGAGAGAACCGGCCAGGCCATCCCTCTGA
GATGGGATGACCTGAAGCTGCTGGATGTGCTGCTGTCTAGATCTGAGAGACTGGTGGACCTGAGGAATAG
GGCCTTCCTGTTTGTGGCCTACAACACCCTGATGAGGATGTCTGAGATCTCTAGGATCAGAGTGGGAGAC
CTGGACCAGACCGGAGACACCGTGACCCTGCACATCTCCCACACCAAGACCATCACCACCGCTGCTGGCC
TGGACAAAGTGCTGTCTAGGAGGACCACCGCTGTGCTGAATGACTGGCTGGATGTGTCTGGCCTGAGAGA
GCACCCTGACGCTGTGCTGTTCCCTCCTATCCACCGGAGCAACAAGGCTAGGATCACCACCACCCCTCTG
ACCGCCCCTGCCATGGAGAAGATTTTTAGCGATGCCTGGGTGCTGCTGAACAAGAGGGATGCCACCCCTA
ACAAGGGCCGCTACCGGACCTGGACCGGCCACTCTGCTAGAGTGGGAGCTGCCATCGACATGGCTGAGAA
GCAAGTGTCCATGGTGGAGATCATGCAGGAGGGCACCTGGAAAAAGCCTGAGACACTGATGAGATACCTG
AGGAGGGGAGGAGTGTCTGTGGGAGCCAACTCTAGGCTGATGGACTCCGCTAGCGGCGCCAGACGCATAT
GCGTACGCGGATCCTCTGCTGGAGACATGAGAGCTGCCAACCTTTGGCCAAGCCCGCTCATGATCAAACG
CTCTAAGAAGAACAGCCTGGCCTTGTCCCTGACGGCCGACCAGATGGTCAGTGCCTTGTTGGATGCTGAG
CCCCCCATACTCTATTCCGAGTATGATCCTACCAGACCCTTCAGTGAAGCTTCGATGATGGGCTTACTGA
CCAACCTGGCAGACAGGGAGCTGGTTCACATGATCAACTGGGCGAAGAGGGTGCCAGGCTTTGTGGATTT
GACCCTCCATGATCAGGTCCACCTTCTAGAATGTGCCTGGCTAGAGATCCTGATGATTGGTCTCGTCTGG
CGCTCCATGGAGCACCCAGTGAAGCTACTGTTTGCTCCTAACTTGCTCTTGGACAGGAACCAGGGAAAAT
GTGTAGAGGGCATGGTGGAGATCTTCGACATGCTGCTGGCTACATCATCTCGGTTCCGCATGATGAATCT
GCAGGGAGAGGAGTTTGTGTGCCTCAAATCTATTATTTTGCTTAATTCTGGAGTGTACACATTTCTGTCC
AGCACCCTGAAGTCTCTGGAAGAGAAGGACCATATCCACCGAGTCCTGGACAAGATCACAGACACTTTGA
TCCACCTGATGGCCAAGGCAGGCCTGACCCTGCAGCAGCAGCACCAGCGGCTGGCCCAGCTCCTCCTCAT
CCTCTCCCACATCAGGCACATGAGTAACAAAGGCATGGAGCATCTGTACAGCATGAAGTGCAAGAACGTG
GTGCCCCTCTATGACCTGCTGCTGGAGGCGGCGGACGCCCACCGCCTACATGCGCCCACTAGCCGTGGAG
GGGCATCCGTGGAGGAGACGGACCAAAGCCACTTGGCCACTGCGGGCTCTACTTCATCGCATTCCTTGCA
AAAGTATTACATCACGGGGGAGGCAGAGGGTTTCCCTGCCACAGCTTGAGCGGCCGCCTCGAGGAATTCA
CCCAGCTTTCTTGTACAAAGTGGTGATATCGCGGCCGCACTCCTCAGGTGCAGGCTGCCTATCAGAAGGT
GGTGGCTGGTGTGGCCAATGCCCTGGCTCACAAATACCACTGAGATCTTTTTCCCTCTGCCAAAAATTAT
GGGGACATCATGAAGCCCCTTGAGCATCTGACTTCTGGCTAATAAAGGAAATTTATTTTCATTGCAATAG
TGTGTTGGAATTTTTTGTGTCTCTCACTCGGAAGGACATATGGGAGGGCAAATCATTTAAAACATCAGAA
TGAGTATTTGGTTTAGAGTTTGGCAACATATGCCCATATGCTGGCTGCCATGAACAAAGGTTGGCTATAA
AGAGGTCATCAGTATATGAAACAGCCCCCTGCTGTCCATTCCTTATTCCATAGAAAAGCCTTGACTTGAG
GTTAGATTTTTTTTATATTTTGTTTTGTGTTATTTTTTTCTTTAACATCCCTAAAATTTTCCTTACATGT
TTTACTAGCCAGATTTTTCCTCCTCTCCTGACTACTCCCAGTCATAGCTGTCCCTCTTCTCTTATGGAGA
TCCCTCGACCTGCAGCCCAAGCTTGGCGTAATCATGGTCATAGCTGTTTCCTGTGTGAAATTGTTATCCG
CTCACAATTCCACACAACATACGAGCCGGAAGCATAAAGTGTAAAGCCTGGGGTGCCTAATGAGTGAGCT
AACTCACATTAATTGCGTTGCGCTCACTGCCCGCTTTCCAGTCGGGAAACCTGTCGTGCCAGCGGATCCG
CATCTCAATTAGTCAGCAACCATAGTCCCGCCCCTAACTCCGCCCATCCCGCCCCTAACTCCGCCCAGTT
CCGCCCATTCTCCGCCCCATGGCTGACTAATTTTTTTTATTTATGCAGAGGCCGAGGCCGCCTCGGCCTC
TGAGCTATTCCAGAAGTAGTGAGGAGGCTTTTTTGGAGGCCTAGGCTTTTGCAAAAAGCTAACTTGTTTA
TTGCAGCTTATAATGGTTACAAATAAAGCAATAGCATCACAAATTTCACAAATAAAGCATTTTTTTCACT
GCATTCTAGTTGTGGTTTGTCCAAACTCATCAATGTATCTTATCATGTCTGGATCCGCTGCATTAATGAA
TCGGCCAACGCGCGGGGAGAGGCGGTTTGCGTATTGGGCGCTCTTCCGCTTCCTCGCTCACTGACTCGCT
GCGCTCGGTCGTTCGGCTGCGGCGAGCGGTATCAGCTCACTCAAAGGCGGTAATACGGTTATCCACAGAA
TCAGGGGATAACGCAGGAAAGAACATGTGAGCAAAAGGCCAGCAAAAGGCCAGGAACCGTAAAAAGGCCG
CGTTGCTGGCGTTTTTCCATAGGCTCCGCCCCCCTGACGAGCATCACAAAAATCGACGCTCAAGTCAGAG
GTGGCGAAACCCGACAGGACTATAAAGATACCAGGCGTTTCCCCCTGGAAGCTCCCTCGTGCGCTCTCCT
GTTCCGACCCTGCCGCTTACCGGATACCTGTCCGCCTTTCTCCCTTCGGGAAGCGTGGCGCTTTCTCATA
GCTCACGCTGTAGGTATCTCAGTTCGGTGTAGGTCGTTCGCTCCAAGCTGGGCTGTGTGCACGAACCCCC
CGTTCAGCCCGACCGCTGCGCCTTATCCGGTAACTATCGTCTTGAGTCCAACCCGGTAAGACACGACTTA
TCGCCACTGGCAGCAGCCACTGGTAACAGGATTAGCAGAGCGAGGTATGTAGGCGGTGCTACAGAGTTCT
TGAAGTGGTGGCCTAACTACGGCTACACTAGAAGAACAGTATTTGGTATCTGCGCTCTGCTGAAGCCAGT
TACCTTCGGAAAAAGAGTTGGTAGCTCTTGATCCGGCAAACAAACCACCGCTGGTAGCGGTGGTTTTTTT
GTTTGCAAGCAGCAGATTACGCGCAGAAAAAAAGGATCTCAAGAAGATCCTTTGATCTTTTCTACGGGGT
CTGACGCTCAGTGGAACGAAAACTCACGTTAAGGGATTTTGGTCATGAGATTATCAAAAAGGATCTTCAC
CTAGATCCTTTTAAATTAAAAATGAAGTTTTAAATCAATCTAAAGTATATATGAGTAAACTTGGTCTGAC
AGTTACCAATGCTTAATCAGTGAGGCACCTATCTCAGCGATCTGTCTATTTCGTTCATCCATAGTTGCCT
GACTCCCCGTCGTGTAGATAACTACGATACGGGAGGGCTTACCATCTGGCCCCAGTGCTGCAATGATACC
GCGAGACCCACGCTCACCGGCTCCAGATTTATCAGCAATAAACCAGCCAGCCGGAAGGGCCGAGCGCAGA
AGTGGTCCTGCAACTTTATCCGCCTCCATCCAGTCTATTAATTGTTGCCGGGAAGCTAGAGTAAGTAGTT
CGCCAGTTAATAGTTTGCGCAACGTTGTTGCCATTGCTACAGGCATCGTGGTGTCACGCTCGTCGTTTGG
TATGGCTTCATTCAGCTCCGGTTCCCAACGATCAAGGCGAGTTACATGATCCCCCATGTTGTGCAAAAAA
GCGGTTAGCTCCTTCGGTCCTCCGATCGTTGTCAGAAGTAAGTTGGCCGCAGTGTTATCACTCATGGTTA
TGGCAGCACTGCATAATTCTCTTACTGTCATGCCATCCGTAAGATGCTTTTCTGTGACTGGTGAGTACTC
AACCAAGTCATTCTGAGAATAGTGTATGCGGCGACCGAGTTGCT
